Addgene plasmid #242771: pAAV-CAG-eGFP-MYC
Purpose: AAV transfer plasmid expressing eGFP-MYC under a CAG promoter.
Depositing lab: Andrew Payne. Depositing organization: E11 Bio, Convergent Research. Publication: Combinatorial protein barcodes enable self-correcting neuron tracing with nanoscale molecular context. Park SY, Sheridan A, An B, Jarvis E, Lyudchik J, Patton W, Axup JY, Chan SW, Damstra HGJ, Leible D, Leung KS, Magno CA, Meeran A, Michalska JM, Rieger F, Wang C, Wu M, Church GM, Funke J, Huffman T, Leeper KGC, Truckenbrodt S, Winnubst J, Kornfeld JMR, Boyden ES, Rodriques SG, Payne AC. bioRxiv 2025.09.26.678648 10.1101/2025.09.26.678648.
Backbone
  Vector backbone: pAAV-CAG-GFP (Addgene Plasmid 37825)
  Backbone manufacturer: Edward Boyden
  Vector type: AAV
Growth in bacteria
  Bacterial resistance: Ampicillin, 100 μg/mL
  Growth temperature: 30°C
  Growth strain: NEB Stable
  Copy number: High Copy
Gene/Insert
  Gene/Insert name: EGFP
  Species: Synthetic
  Promoter: CAG
  Tag / fusion protein: MYC (C terminal on insert)
  Cloning method: Gibson Cloning
Terms and licenses: Academic/Nonprofit Terms; Industry Terms: Not Available to Industry
Depositor comments: Please visit https://doi.org/10.1101/2025.09.26.678648 for bioRxiv preprint.
How to cite: pAAV-CAG-eGFP-MYC was a gift from Andrew Payne (Addgene plasmid # 242771 ; http://n2t.net/addgene:242771 ; RRID:Addgene_242771)
