[The description below was written by a language model from this plasmid's Addgene catalogue record and pLannotate feature annotations shown in this document.]
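Description:
pAAV-CAG-eGFP-MYC is an adeno-associated virus transfer plasmid built on the pAAV-CAG-GFP backbone, designed to be packaged into recombinant AAV for delivering a constitutively expressed, epitope-tagged green fluorescent protein to mammalian cells. The 5,582 nt plasmid is propagated in E. coli from a high-copy ColE1/pUC-type origin and selected with ampicillin through the β-lactamase gene and its native promoter. An f1 phage origin is also present. The record lists a recombination-deficient host strain, which is usual for plasmids carrying AAV ITRs because these repeats are prone to rearrangement.

The expression cassette lies between two AAV2 inverted terminal repeats, which are the cis elements required for replication and encapsidation of the vector genome when rep, cap and helper functions are supplied in trans. Within the ITRs, the CAG promoter is detected as a CMV enhancer fragment followed by chicken β-actin/rabbit β-globin chimeric intron segments, and it drives the EGFP coding sequence. The catalogue states that a MYC epitope is fused to the C terminus of EGFP. The feature table does not annotate this tag separately, though there is unannotated sequence between the end of EGFP and the downstream elements. A WPRE follows to enhance transcript stability and expression, and an SV40 polyadenylation signal terminates the transcript. The short lacI, lacZα, large T antigen, HBB and MCS fragment annotations appear to be backbone or regulatory-element remnants rather than functional genes.

The associated publication concerns combinatorial protein barcodes for neuron tracing, which suggests the fluorescent, antibody-detectable EGFP-MYC fusion serves as one epitope-tagged label in such a set.
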