Features (pLannotate 1.2.2; 17 found; start..end, strand, type, name):
    346..934     +  rep_origin     ori: high-copy-number ColE1/pMB1/pBR322/pUC origin of replication
   1117..1173    +  CDS            lacI (fragment): lac repressor; lacI; The lac repressor binds to the lac operator to inhibit transcription in E. coli. This inhibition can be relieved by adding lactose or isopropyl-β-D-thiogalactopyranoside (IPTG).
   1167..1300    -  repeat_region  AAV2 ITR: inverted terminal repeat of adeno-associated virus serotype 2 inverted
   1371..1439    +  CDS            large T antigen (fragment): large T antigen from SV40 (simian virus 40)
   1462..1583    +  polyA_signal   SV40 poly(A) signal: SV40 polyadenylation signal
   1626..2214    -  misc_feature   WPRE: woodchuck hepatitis virus posttranscriptional regulatory element
   2214..2238    -  misc_feature   MCS (fragment): pBluescript multiple cloning site
   2386..3102    -  CDS            EGFP: EGFP is a basic (constitutively fluorescent) green fluorescent protein published in 1996, derived from Aequorea victoria. It is reported to be a rapidly-maturing weak dimer with moderate acid sensitivity.
   3108..3170    -  CDS            HBB (fragment): HBB_LEPEU - Experimental evidence at protein level: Swiss-Prot protein existence level 1. Involved in oxygen transport from the lung to the various peripheral tissues. From Lepus europaeus (European hare).
   3168..3298    -  intron         chimeric intron (fragment): chimera between introns from chicken β-actin and rabbit β-globin
   3387..3522    -  intron         hybrid intron (fragment): hybrid between chicken β-actin (CBA) and minute virus of mice (MMV) introns (Gray et al., 2011)
   3801..4049    -  enhancer       CMV enhancer (fragment): human cytomegalovirus immediate early enhancer
   4110..4242    +  repeat_region  AAV2 ITR (fragment): inverted terminal repeat of adeno-associated virus serotype 2 inverted
   4237..4306    +  CDS            lacZα (fragment): LacZα fragment of β-galactosidase; lacZ fragment
   4311..4739    +  rep_origin     f1 ori (sequence partly withheld): f1 bacteriophage origin of replication; arrow indicates direction of (+) strand synthesis
   4792..4896    +  promoter       AmpR promoter: bla
   4897..175     +  CDS            AmpR (across the origin): β-lactamase; bla; confers resistance to ampicillin, carbenicillin, and related antibiotics
>Addgene plasmid #242771 | pAAV-CAG-eGFP-MYC | addgene full sequence | sequence record 486472 | Addgene NGS Result
TGCTGATAAATCTGGAGCCGGTGAGCGTGGGTCTCGCGGTATCATTGCAGCACTGGGGCCAGATGGTAAG
CCCTCCCGTATCGTAGTTATCTACACGACGGGGAGTCAGGCAACTATGGATGAACGAAATAGACAGATCG
CTGAGATAGGTGCCTCACTGATTAAGCATTGGTAACTGTCAGACCAAGTTTACTCATATATACTTTAGAT
TGATTTAAAACTTCATTTTTAATTTAAAAGGATCTAGGTGAAGATCCTTTTTGATAATCTCATGACCAAA
ATCCCTTAACGTGAGTTTTCGTTCCACTGAGCGTCAGACCCCGTAGAAAAGATCAAAGGATCTTCTTGAG
ATCCTTTTTTTCTGCGCGTAATCTGCTGCTTGCAAACAAAAAAACCACCGCTACCAGCGGTGGTTTGTTT
GCCGGATCAAGAGCTACCAACTCTTTTTCCGAAGGTAACTGGCTTCAGCAGAGCGCAGATACCAAATACT
GTTCTTCTAGTGTAGCCGTAGTTAGGCCACCACTTCAAGAACTCTGTAGCACCGCCTACATACCTCGCTC
TGCTAATCCTGTTACCAGTGGCTGCTGCCAGTGGCGATAAGTCGTGTCTTACCGGGTTGGACTCAAGACG
ATAGTTACCGGATAAGGCGCAGCGGTCGGGCTGAACGGGGGGTTCGTGCACACAGCCCAGCTTGGAGCGA
ACGACCTACACCGAACTGAGATACCTACAGCGTGAGCTATGAGAAAGCGCCACGCTTCCCGAAGGGAGAA
AGGCGGACAGGTATCCGGTAAGCGGCAGGGTCGGAACAGGAGAGCGCACGAGGGAGCTTCCAGGGGGAAA
CGCCTGGTATCTTTATAGTCCTGTCGGGTTTCGCCACCTCTGACTTGAGCGTCGATTTTTGTGATGCTCG
TCAGGGGGGCGGAGCCTATGGAAAAACGCCAGCAACGCGGCCTTTTTACGGTTCCTGGCCTTTTGCTGGC
CTTTTGCTCACATGTTCTTTCCTGCGTTATCCCCTGATTCTGTGGATAACCGTATTACCGCCTTTGAGTG
AGCTGATACCGCTCGCCGCAGCCGAACGACCGAGCGCAGCGAGTCAGTGAGCGAGGAAGCGGAAGAGCGC
CCAATACGCAAACCGCCTCTCCCCGCGCGTTGGCCGATTCATTAATGCAGCTGCGCGCTCGCTCGCTCAC
TGAGGCCGCCCGGGCAAAGCCCGGGCGTCGGGCGACCTTTGGTCGCCCGGCCTCAGTGAGCGAGCGAGCG
CGCAGAGAGGGAGTGGCCAACTCCATCACTAGGGGTTCCTTGTAGTTAATGATTAACCCGCCATGCTACT
TATCTACGTAGCCATGCTCTAGGAAGATCCTTATCGATTTTACCACATTTGTAGAGGTTTTACTTGCTTT
AAAAAACCTCCCACATCTCCCCCTGAACCTGAAACATAAAATGAATGCAATTGTTGTTGTTAACTTGTTT
ATTGCAGCTTATAATGGTTACAAATAAAGCAATAGCATCACAAATTTCACAAATAAAGCATTTTTTTCAC
TGCATTCTAGTTGTGGTTTGTCCAAACTCATCAATGTATCTTATCATGTCTGCTCGAAGCGGCCGCCCGG
GTCGACGGTATCGATGCGGGGAGGCGGCCCAAAGGGAGATCCGACTCGTCTGAGGGCGAAGGCGAAGACG
CGGAAGAGGCCGCAGAGCCGGCAGCAGGCCGCGGGAAGGAAGGTCCGCTGGATTGAGGGCCGAAGGGACG
TAGCAGAAGGACGTCCCGCGCAGAATCCAGGTGGCAACACAGGCGAGCAGCCAAGGAAAGGACGATGATT
TCCCCGACAACACCACGGAATTGTCAGTGCCCAACAGCCGAGCCCCTGTCCAGCAGCGGGCAAGGCAGGC
GGCGATGAGTTCCGCCGTGGCAATAGGGAGGGGGAAAGCGAAAGTCCCGGAAAGGAGCTGACAGGTGGTG
GCAATGCCCCAACCAGTGGGGGTTGCGTCAGCAAACACAGTGCACACCACGCCACGTTGCCTGACAACGG
GCCACAACTCCTCATAAAGAGACAGCAACCAGGATTTATACAAGGAGGAGAAAATGAAAGCCATACGGGA
AGCAATAGCATGATACAAAGGCATTAAAGCAGCGTATCCACATAGCGTAAAAGGAGCAACATAGTTAAGA
ATACCAGTCAATCTTTCACAAATTTTGTAATCCAGAGGTTGATTATCGATAAGCTTGATATCGAATTCTT
ACAGGTCCTCTTCGGAGATAAGTTTTTGTTCTGATCCACCGGAACCCCCCAAGTCTTCTTCGCTTATCAA
TTTCTGTTCGCTACCCCCACTGCCGCCCAGGTCTTCCTCTGAAATAAGTTTCTGCTCGCTACCGCCTGAG
CCGCCCTTGTACAGCTCGTCCATGCCGAGAGTGATCCCGGCGGCGGTCACGAACTCCAGCAGGACCATGT
GATCGCGCTTCTCGTTGGGGTCTTTGCTCAGGGCGGACTGGGTGCTCAGGTAGTGGTTGTCGGGCAGCAG
CACGGGGCCGTCGCCGATGGGGGTGTTCTGCTGGTAGTGGTCGGCGAGCTGCACGCTGCCGTCCTCGATG
TTGTGGCGGATCTTGAAGTTCACCTTGATGCCGTTCTTCTGCTTGTCGGCCATGATATAGACGTTGTGGC
TGTTGTAGTTGTACTCCAGCTTGTGCCCCAGGATGTTGCCGTCCTCCTTGAAGTCGATGCCCTTCAGCTC
GATGCGGTTCACCAGGGTGTCGCCCTCGAACTTCACCTCGGCGCGGGTCTTGTAGTTGCCGTCGTCCTTG
AAGAAGATGGTGCGCTCCTGGACGTAGCCTTCGGGCATGGCGGACTTGAAGAAGTCGTGCTGCTTCATGT
GGTCGGGGTAGCGGCTGAAGCACTGCACGCCGTAGGTCAGGGTGGTCACGAGGGTGGGCCAGGGCACGGG
CAGCTTGCCGGTGGTGCAAATGAACTTCAGGGTCAGCTTGCCGTAGGTGGCATCGCCCTCGCCCTCGCCG
GACACGCTGAACTTGTGGCCGTTTACGTCGCCGTCCAGCTCGACCAGGATGGGCACCACCCCGGTGAACA
GCTCCTCGCCCTTGCTCACCATGGTGGCGGATCCAATTCTTTGCCAAAATGATGAGACAGCACAATAACC
AGCACGTTGCCCAGGAGCTGTAGGAAAAAGAAGAAGGCATGAACATGGTTAGCAGAGGCTCTAGAGCCGC
CGGTCACACGCCAGAAGCCGAACCCCGCCCTGCCCCGTCCCCCCCGAAGGCAGCCGTCCCCCCGCGGACA
GCCCCGAGCCGCTCCCCCCGCACAAAGGGCCCTCCCGGAGCCCCTCAAGGCTTTCACGCAGCCACAGAAA
AGAAACAAGCCGTCATTAAACCAAGCGCTAATTACAGCCCGGAGGAGAAGGGCCGTCCCGCCCGCTCACC
TGTGGGAGTAACGCGGTCAGTCAGAGCCGGGGCGGGCGGCGCGAGGCGGCGGCGGAGCGGGGCACGGGGC
GAAGGCAGCGCGCAGCGACTCCCGCCCGCCGCGCGCTTCGCTTTTTATAGGGCCGCCGCCGCCGCCGCCT
CGCCATAAAAGGAAACTTTCGGAGCGCGCCGCTCTGATTGGCTGCCGCCGCMCCTCYCCSCCYCSCCCCS
CCCCSCCCCCCSCCCCCCCCCCCCCCCCCYGGCGCGCGCCCCCCCCCCCCCCCGCCCCCATCGCTGCACA
AAATAATTAAAAAATAAATAAATACAAAATTGGGGGTGGGGAGGGGGGGGAGATGGGGAGAGTGAAGCAG
AACGTGGGGCTCACCTCGACCATGGTAATAGCGATGACTAATACGTAGATGTACTGCCAAGTAGGAAAGT
CCCATAAGGTCATGTACTGGGCATAATGCCAGGCGGGCCATTTACCGTCATTGACGTCAATAGGGGGCGT
ACTTGGCATATGATACACTTGATGTACTGCCAAGTGGGCAGTTTACCGTAAATACTCCACCCATTGACGT
CAATGGAAAGTCCCTATTGGCGTTACTATGGGAACATACGTCATTATTGACGTCAATGGTACTCTTCCTA
GAGCATGGCTACGTAGATAAGTAGCATGGCGGGTTAATCATTAACTACAAGGAACCCCTAGTGATGGAGT
TGGCCACTCCCTCTCTGCGCGCTCGCTCGCTCACTGAGGCCGGGCGACCAAAGGTCGCCCGACGCCCGGG
CTTTGCCCGGGCGGCCTCAGTGAGCGAGCGAGCGCGCAGCTGGCGTAATAGCGAAGAGGCCCGCACCGAT
CGCCCTTCCCAACAGTTGCGCAGCCTGAATGGCGAATGGG
[124 nt withheld, positions 4311-4434]
C
[91 nt withheld, positions 4436-4526]
A
[49 nt withheld, positions 4528-4576]
CCTTTGACGTTGGAGTCCACGTTCTTT
[37 nt withheld, positions 4604-4640]
ACCCTATCTCGGTCTATTCTTTTGATTTATAAGGGATTTTGCCGATTTCGGCCTATTGGTTAAAAAATGA
GCTGATTTAACAAAAATTTAACGCGAATTTTAACAAAATATTAACGCTTACAATTTAGGTGGCACTTTTC
GGGGAAATGTGCGCGGAACCCCTATTTGTTTATTTTTCTAAATACATTCAAATATGTATCCGCTCATGAG
ACAATAACCCTGATAAATGCTTCAATAATATTGAAAAAGGAAGAGTATGAGTATTCAACATTTCCGTGTC
GCCCTTATTCCCTTTTTTGCGGCATTTTGCCTTCCTGTTTTTGCTCACCCAGAAACGCTGGTGAAAGTAA
AAGATGCTGAAGATCAGTTGGGTGCACGAGTGGGTTACATCGAACTGGATCTCAACAGCGGTAAGATCCT
TGAGAGTTTTCGCCCCGAAGAACGTTTTCCAATGATGAGCACTTTTAAAGTTCTGCTATGTGGCGCGGTA
TTATCCCGTATTGACGCCGGGCAAGAGCAACTCGGTCGCCGCATACACTATTCTCAGAATGACTTGGTTG
AGTACTCACCAGTCACAGAAAAGCATCTTACGGATGGCATGACAGTAAGAGAATTATGCAGTGCTGCCAT
AACCATGAGTGATAACACTGCGGCCAACTTACTTCTGACAACGATCGGAGGACCGAAGGAGCTAACCGCT
TTTTTGCACAACATGGGGGATCATGTAACTCGCCTTGATCGTTGGGAACCGGAGCTGAATGAAGCCATAC
CAAACGACGAGCGTGACACCACGATGCCTGTAGCAATGGCAACAACGTTGCGCAAACTATTAACTGGCGA
ACTACTTACTCTAGCTTCCCGGCAACAATTAATAGACTGGATGGAGGCGGATAAAGTTGCAGGACCACTT
CTGCGCTCGGCCCTTCCGGCTGGCTGGTTTAT
